>Addgene plasmid #127324 | pcDNA3.1(+)/(CAA)26 5′ leader AUG-nLuc-3XFLAG | addgene full sequence | sequence record 247729 | Addgene NGS Result
GACGGATCGGGAGATCTCCCGATCCCCTATGGTGCACTCTCAGTACAATCTGCTCTGATGCCGCATAGTT
AAGCCAGTATCTGCTCCCTGCTTGTGTGTTGGAGGTCGCTGAGTAGTGCGCGAGCAAAATTTAAGCTACA
ACAAGGCAAGGCTTGACCGACAATTGCATGAAGAATCTGCTTAGGGTTAGGCGTTTTGCGCTGCTTCGCG
ATGTACGGGCCAGATATACGCGTTGACATTGATTATTGACTAGTTATTAATAGTAATCAATTACGGGGTC
ATTAGTTCATAGCCCATATATGGAGTTCCGCGTTACATAACTTACGGTAAATGGCCCGCCTGGCTGACCG
CCCAACGACCCCCGCCCATTGACGTCAATAATGACGTATGTTCCCATAGTAACGCCAATAGGGACTTTCC
ATTGACGTCAATGGGTGGAGTATTTACGGTAAACTGCCCACTTGGCAGTACATCAAGTGTATCATATGCC
AAGTACGCCCCCTATTGACGTCAATGACGGTAAATGGCCCGCCTGGCATTATGCCCAGTACATGACCTTA
TGGGACTTTCCTACTTGGCAGTACATCTACGTATTAGTCATCGCTATTACCATGGTGATGCGGTTTTGGC
AGTACATCAATGGGCGTGGATAGCGGTTTGACTCACGGGGATTTCCAAGTCTCCACCCCATTGACGTCAA
TGGGAGTTTGTTTTGGCACCAAAATCAACGGGACTTTCCAAAATGTCGTAACAACTCCGCCCCATTGACG
CAAATGGGCGGTAGGCGTGTACGGTGGGAGGTCTATATAAGCAGAGCTCTCTGGCTAACTAGAGAACCCA
CTGCTTACTGGCTTATCGAAATTAATACGACTCACTATAGGAACAACAACAACAACAACAACAACAACAA
CAACAACAACAACAACAACAACAACAACAACAACAACAACAACAACAACAACACCATGGTCTTCACACTC
GAAGATTTCGTTGGGGACTGGCGACAGACAGCCGGCTACAACCTGGACCAAGTCCTTGAACAGGGAGGTG
TGTCCAGTTTGTTTCAGAATCTCGGGGTGTCCGTAACTCCGATCCAAAGGATTGTCCTGAGCGGTGAAAA
TGGGCTGAAGATCGACATCCATGTCATCATCCCGTATGAAGGTCTGAGCGGCGACCAAATGGGCCAGATC
GAAAAAATTTTTAAGGTGGTGTACCCTGTGGATGATCATCACTTTAAGGTGATCCTGCACTATGGCACAC
TGGTAATCGACGGGGTTACGCCGAACATGATCGACTATTTCGGACGGCCGTATGAAGGCATCGCCGTGTT
CGACGGCAAAAAGATCACTGTAACAGGGACCCTGTGGAACGGCAACAAAATTATCGACGAGCGCCTGATC
AACCCCGACGGCTCCCTGCTGTTCCGAGTAACCATCAACGGAGTGACCGGCTGGCGGCTGTGCGAACGCA
TTCTGGCGGACTACAAAGACCATGACGGTGATTATAAAGATCATGACATCGATTACAAGGATGACGATGA
CAAGTAAGGCCGCGACTCTAGAGGGCCCGTTTAAACCCGCTGATCAGCCTCGACTGTGCCTTCTAGTTGC
CAGCCATCTGTTGTTTGCCCCTCCCCCGTGCCTTCCTTGACCCTGGAAGGTGCCACTCCCACTGTCCTTT
CCTAATAAAATGAGGAAATTGCATCGCATTGTCTGAGTAGGTGTCATTCTATTCTGGGGGGTGGGGTGGG
GCAGGACAGCAAGGGGGAGGATTGGGAAGACAATAGCAGGCATGCTGGGGATGCGGTGGGCTCTATGGCT
TCTGAGGCGGAAAGAACCAGCTGGGGCTCTAGGGGGTATCCCC
[124 nt withheld, positions 1864-1987]
C
[91 nt withheld, positions 1989-2079]
A
[49 nt withheld, positions 2081-2129]
CCTTTGACGTTGGAGTCCACGTTCTTT
[37 nt withheld, positions 2157-2193]
ACCCTATCTCGGTCTATTCTTTTGATTTATAAGGGATTTTGCCGATTTCGGCCTATTGGTTAAAAAATGA
GCTGATTTAACAAAAATTTAACGCGAATTAATTCTGTGGAATGTGTGTCAGTTAGGGTGTGGAAAGTCCC
CAGGCTCCCCAGCAGGCAGAAGTATGCAAAGCATGCATCTCAATTAGTCAGCAACCAGGTGTGGAAAGTC
CCCAGGCTCCCCAGCAGGCAGAAGTATGCAAAGCATGCATCTCAATTAGTCAGCAACCATAGTCCCGCCC
CTAACTCCGCCCATCCCGCCCCTAACTCCGCCCAGTTCCGCCCATTCTCCGCCCCATGGCTGACTAATTT
TTTTTATTTATGCAGAGGCCGAGGCCGCCTCTGCCTCTGAGCTATTCCAGAAGTAGTGAGGAGGCTTTTT
TGGAGGCCTAGGCTTTTGCAAAAAGCTCCCGGGAGCTTGTATATCCATTTTCGGATCTGATCAAGAGACA
GGATGAGGATCGTTTCGCATGATTGAACAAGATGGATTGCACGCAGGTTCTCCGGCCGCTTGGGTGGAGA
GGCTATTCGGCTATGACTGGGCACAACAGACAATCGGCTGCTCTGATGCCGCCGTGTTCCGGCTGTCAGC
GCAGGGGCGCCCGGTTCTTTTTGTCAAGACCGACCTGTCCGGTGCCCTGAATGAACTGCAGGACGAGGCA
GCGCGGCTATCGTGGCTGGCCACGACGGGCGTTCCTTGCGCAGCTGTGCTCGACGTTGTCACTGAAGCGG
GAAGGGACTGGCTGCTATTGGGCGAAGTGCCGGGGCAGGATCTCCTGTCATCTCACCTTGCTCCTGCCGA
GAAAGTATCCATCATGGCTGATGCAATGCGGCGGCTGCATACGCTTGATCCGGCTACCTGCCCATTCGAC
CACCAAGCGAAACATCGCATCGAGCGAGCACGTACTCGGATGGAAGCCGGTCTTGTCGATCAGGATGATC
TGGACGAAGAGCATCAGGGGCTCGCGCCAGCCGAACTGTTCGCCAGGCTCAAGGCGCGCATGCCCGACGG
CGAGGATCTCGTCGTGACCCATGGCGATGCCTGCTTGCCGAATATCATGGTGGAAAATGGCCGCTTTTCT
GGATTCATCGACTGTGGCCGGCTGGGTGTGGCGGACCGCTATCAGGACATAGCGTTGGCTACCCGTGATA
TTGCTGAAGAGCTTGGCGGCGAATGGGCTGACCGCTTCCTCGTGCTTTACGGTATCGCCGCTCCCGATTC
GCAGCGCATCGCCTTCTATCGCCTTCTTGACGAGTTCTTCTGAGCGGGACTCTGGGGTTCGAAATGACCG
ACCAAGCGACGCCCAACCTGCCATCACGAGATTTCGATTCCACCGCCGCCTTCTATGAAAGGTTGGGCTT
CGGAATCGTTTTCCGGGACGCCGGCTGGATGATCCTCCAGCGCGGGGATCTCATGCTGGAGTTCTTCGCC
CACCCCAACTTGTTTATTGCAGCTTATAATGGTTACAAATAAAGCAATAGCATCACAAATTTCACAAATA
AAGCATTTTTTTCACTGCATTCTAGTTGTGGTTTGTCCAAACTCATCAATGTATCTTATCATGTCTGTAT
ACCGTCGACCTCTAGCTAGAGCTTGGCGTAATCATGGTCATAGCTGTTTCCTGTGTGAAATTGTTATCCG
CTCACAATTCCACACAACATACGAGCCGGAAGCATAAAGTGTAAAGCCTGGGGTGCCTAATGAGTGAGCT
AACTCACATTAATTGCGTTGCGCTCACTGCCCGCTTTCCAGTCGGGAAACCTGTCGTGCCAGCTGCATTA
ATGAATCGGCCAACGCGCGGGGAGAGGCGGTTTGCGTATTGGGCGCTCTTCCGCTTCCTCGCTCACTGAC
TCGCTGCGCTCGGTCGTTCGGCTGCGGCGAGCGGTATCAGCTCACTCAAAGGCGGTAATACGGTTATCCA
CAGAATCAGGGGATAACGCAGGAAAGAACATGTGAGCAAAAGGCCAGCAAAAGGCCAGGAACCGTAAAAA
GGCCGCGTTGCTGGCGTTTTTCCATAGGCTCCGCCCCCCTGACGAGCATCACAAAAATCGACGCTCAAGT
CAGAGGTGGCGAAACCCGACAGGACTATAAAGATACCAGGCGTTTCCCCCTGGAAGCTCCCTCGTGCGCT
CTCCTGTTCCGACCCTGCCGCTTACCGGATACCTGTCCGCCTTTCTCCCTTCGGGAAGCGTGGCGCTTTC
TCATAGCTCACGCTGTAGGTATCTCAGTTCGGTGTAGGTCGTTCGCTCCAAGCTGGGCTGTGTGCACGAA
CCCCCCGTTCAGCCCGACCGCTGCGCCTTATCCGGTAACTATCGTCTTGAGTCCAACCCGGTAAGACACG
ACTTATCGCCACTGGCAGCAGCCACTGGTAACAGGATTAGCAGAGCGAGGTATGTAGGCGGTGCTACAGA
GTTCTTGAAGTGGTGGCCTAACTACGGCTACACTAGAAGAACAGTATTTGGTATCTGCGCTCTGCTGAAG
CCAGTTACCTTCGGAAAAAGAGTTGGTAGCTCTTGATCCGGCAAACAAACCACCGCTGGTAGCGGTGGTT
TTTTTGTTTGCAAGCAGCAGATTACGCGCAGAAAAAAAGGATCTCAAGAAGATCCTTTGATCTTTTCTAC
GGGGTCTGACGCTCAGTGGAACGAAAACTCACGTTAAGGGATTTTGGTCATGAGATTATCAAAAAGGATC
TTCACCTAGATCCTTTTAAATTAAAAATGAAGTTTTAAATCAATCTAAAGTATATATGAGTAAACTTGGT
CTGACAGTTACCAATGCTTAATCAGTGAGGCACCTATCTCAGCGATCTGTCTATTTCGTTCATCCATAGT
TGCCTGACTCCCCGTCGTGTAGATAACTACGATACGGGAGGGCTTACCATCTGGCCCCAGTGCTGCAATG
ATACCGCGAGACCCACGCTCACCGGCTCCAGATTTATCAGCAATAAACCAGCCAGCCGGAAGGGCCGAGC
GCAGAAGTGGTCCTGCAACTTTATCCGCCTCCATCCAGTCTATTAATTGTTGCCGGGAAGCTAGAGTAAG
TAGTTCGCCAGTTAATAGTTTGCGCAACGTTGTTGCCATTGCTACAGGCATCGTGGTGTCACGCTCGTCG
TTTGGTATGGCTTCATTCAGCTCCGGTTCCCAACGATCAAGGCGAGTTACATGATCCCCCATGTTGTGCA
AAAAAGCGGTTAGCTCCTTCGGTCCTCCGATCGTTGTCAGAAGTAAGTTGGCCGCAGTGTTATCACTCAT
GGTTATGGCAGCACTGCATAATTCTCTTACTGTCATGCCATCCGTAAGATGCTTTTCTGTGACTGGTGAG
TACTCAACCAAGTCATTCTGAGAATAGTGTATGCGGCGACCGAGTTGCTCTTGCCCGGCGTCAATACGGG
ATAATACCGCGCCACATAGCAGAACTTTAAAAGTGCTCATCATTGGAAAACGTTCTTCGGGGCGAAAACT
CTCAAGGATCTTACCGCTGTTGAGATCCAGTTCGATGTAACCCACTCGTGCACCCAACTGATCTTCAGCA
TCTTTTACTTTCACCAGCGTTTCTGGGTGAGCAAAAACAGGAAGGCAAAATGCCGCAAAAAAGGGAATAA
GGGCGACACGGAAATGTTGAATACTCATACTCTTCCTTTTTCAATATTATTGAAGCATTTATCAGGGTTA
TTGTCTCATGAGCGGATACATATTTGAATGTATTTAGAAAAATAAACAAATAGGGGTTCCGCGCACATTT
CCCCGAAAAGTGCCACCTGACGTC
Features (pLannotate 1.2.2; 21 found; start..end, strand, type, name):
     28..80      -  misc_feature   bom (fragment): basis of mobility region from pBR322
    235..614     +  enhancer       CMV enhancer: human cytomegalovirus immediate early enhancer
    615..818     +  promoter       CMV promoter: human cytomegalovirus (CMV) immediate early promoter
    814..847     +  LTR            5' LTR (truncated) (fragment): truncated 5' long terminal repeat (LTR) from HIV-1
    863..881     +  promoter       T7 promoter: promoter for bacteriophage T7 RNA polymerase
    966..1478    +  CDS            Nluc: NanoLuc® luciferase human codon-optimized
   1479..1544    +  CDS            3xFLAG: three tandem FLAG® epitope tags, followed by an enterokinase cleavage site
   1594..1818    +  polyA_signal   bGH poly(A) signal: bovine growth hormone polyadenylation signal
   1822..1843    +  promoter       SV40 promoter (fragment): SV40 enhancer and early promoter
   1864..2292    +  rep_origin     f1 ori (sequence partly withheld): f1 bacteriophage origin of replication; arrow indicates direction of (+) strand synthesis
   2306..2635    +  promoter       SV40 promoter: SV40 enhancer and early promoter
   2702..3493    +  CDS            neo: KKA2_KLEPN - Also known as kan, nptII. Experimental evidence at protein level: Swiss-Prot protein existence level 1. Resistance to kanamycin, neomycin, paromomycin, ribostamycin, butirosin and gentamicin B. From Klebsiella pneumoniae.
   3517..3675    +  CDS            ble (fragment): BLE_KLEPN - Experimental evidence at protein level: Swiss-Prot protein existence level 1. Binding protein with a strong affinity to the bleomycin family of antibiotics. Binds to CL990; an antimitotic-antibiotic compound. From Klebsiella pneumoniae.
   3670..3791    +  polyA_signal   SV40 poly(A) signal: SV40 polyadenylation signal
   3864..3880    -  protein_bind   lac operator: The lac repressor binds to the lac operator to inhibit transcription in E. coli. This inhibition can be relieved by adding lactose or isopropyl-β-D-thiogalactopyranoside (IPTG). lac repressor encoded by lacI
   3888..3918    -  promoter       lac promoter: promoter for the E. coli lac operon
   3933..3954    -  protein_bind   CAP binding site: CAP binding activates transcription in the presence of cAMP. E. coli catabolite activator protein
   3967..4059    -  CDS            lacI (fragment): lac repressor; lacI; The lac repressor binds to the lac operator to inhibit transcription in E. coli. This inhibition can be relieved by adding lactose or isopropyl-β-D-thiogalactopyranoside (IPTG).
   4242..4830    -  rep_origin     ori: high-copy-number ColE1/pMB1/pBR322/pUC origin of replication
   5001..5861    -  CDS            AmpR: β-lactamase; bla; confers resistance to ampicillin, carbenicillin, and related antibiotics
   5862..5966    -  promoter       AmpR promoter: bla
