[The description below was written by a language model from this plasmid's Addgene catalogue record and pLannotate feature annotations shown in this document.]
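Description:
pcDNA3.1(+)/(CAA)26 5′ leader AUG-nLuc-3XFLAG is a mammalian expression plasmid of about 6 kb built on the pcDNA3.1(+) backbone. It is maintained in E. coli through a high-copy ColE1/pUC-type origin and an ampicillin resistance gene (β-lactamase with its own promoter), and it also carries an f1 origin. For selection in mammalian cells, an SV40 early promoter drives the neomycin phosphotransferase gene, terminated by an SV40 polyadenylation signal, which allows G418 selection. The automated annotation also reports short fragments (bom, lac promoter/operator, lacI, ble and a truncated HIV-1 LTR). These appear to be backbone remnants or partial sequence matches rather than functional parts of the design.

The payload is a reporter cassette cloned between SacI and ApaI sites. The CMV immediate early enhancer and promoter drive transcription of an mRNA encoding human codon-optimized NanoLuc luciferase fused at its C terminus to a 3xFLAG epitope, followed by the bovine growth hormone polyadenylation signal. A T7 promoter lies between the CMV promoter and the coding sequence and could support in vitro transcription of the reporter mRNA. According to the catalogue entry, the 5′ UTR consists of 26 CAA repeats and translation starts at a canonical AUG codon. The repeat leader is not annotated as a separate feature, but it would fall in the unannotated interval between the T7 promoter and the Nluc coding sequence. The associated publication studied how non-AUG translation responds to protein synthesis inhibitors, so this construct plausibly serves as an AUG-initiated luminescent reporter with a defined leader, with the FLAG tag allowing immunodetection of the product.
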