Addgene plasmid #127324: pcDNA3.1(+)/(CAA)26 5′ leader AUG-nLuc-3XFLAG
Purpose: Express 3xFLAG tagged nanoLuciferase (nLuc) from AUG start codon from mRNA with (CAA)26 repeats in 5' UTR
Depositing lab: Jeremy Wilusz. Depositing organization: University of Pennsylvania. Publication: Ribosome queuing enables non-AUG translation to be resistant to multiple protein synthesis inhibitors. Kearse MG, Goldman DH, Choi J, Nwaezeapu C, Liang D, Green KM, Goldstrohm AC, Todd PK, Green R, Wilusz JE. Genes Dev. 2019 Jun 6. pii: gad.324715.119. doi: 10.1101/gad.324715.119. PubMed 31171704.
Backbone
  Vector backbone: pcDNA3.1(+)
  Total vector size (bp): 5994
  Vector type: Mammalian Expression
  Selectable markers: Neomycin (select with G418)
Growth in bacteria
  Bacterial resistance: Ampicillin, 100 μg/mL
  Growth temperature: 37°C
  Growth strain: DH5alpha
  Copy number: High Copy
Gene/Insert
  Gene/Insert name: nanoLuciferase (alt name: nLuc)
  Promoter: CMV
  Tag / fusion protein: 3xFLAG (C terminal on insert)
  Cloning method: Restriction Enzyme; 5′ cloning site SacI (not destroyed); 3′ cloning site ApaI (not destroyed)
  Sequencing primers: 5′ CGCAAATGGGCGGTAGGCGTG
Terms and licenses: Academic/Nonprofit Terms; Industry Terms: Not Available to Industry
How to cite: pcDNA3.1(+)/(CAA)26 5′ leader AUG-nLuc-3XFLAG was a gift from Jeremy Wilusz (Addgene plasmid # 127324 ; http://n2t.net/addgene:127324 ; RRID:Addgene_127324)
